Addgene plasmid #217534: pAAV-BRX-eGFP-NLS
Purpose: AAV vector to drive the expression of eGFP under the control of the 4xBRE regulatory element of SMAD1 and miniXon splicing casette transcription factor in vivo
Depositing lab: Peter Scheiffele. Depositing organization: University of Basel. Publication: Control of neuronal excitation-inhibition balance by BMP-SMAD1 signaling. Okur Z, Schlauri N, Bitsikas V, Panopoulou M, Karmakar K, Schreiner D, Scheiffele P. bioRxiv 2023 10.1101/2023.03.11.532164.
Backbone
  Vector backbone: pAAV
  Vector type: Mammalian Expression, AAV
Growth in bacteria
  Bacterial resistance: Ampicillin, 100 μg/mL
  Growth temperature: 37°C
  Growth strain: NEB Stable
  Copy number: High Copy
Gene/Insert
  Gene/Insert name: BMP reporter element and miniXon casette
  Species: M. musculus (mouse)
  Entrez Gene: Smad1 (a.k.a. Mad1, Madh1, Madr1, Mlp1, MusMLP, dwf-A, mMad1)
  Promoter: BMP Reporter Element
  Cloning method: Restriction Enzyme; 5′ cloning site NheI (destroyed during cloning); 3′ cloning site AscI (destroyed during cloning)
  Sequencing primers: 5′ CTAGCAAAATAGGCTGTCC; 3′ cgctatgtggatacgctgct
Resource information
  A portion of this plasmid was derived from a plasmid made by: addgene.org/67811/ plasmid was used to clone BRE element. https://www.addgene.org/174660/ plasmid was used to clone miniXon casette.
Terms and licenses: Academic/Nonprofit Terms; Industry Terms: Not Available to Industry
How to cite: pAAV-BRX-eGFP-NLS was a gift from Peter Scheiffele (Addgene plasmid # 217534 ; http://n2t.net/addgene:217534 ; RRID:Addgene_217534)
