[The description below was written by a language model from this plasmid's Addgene catalogue record and pLannotate feature annotations shown in this document.]
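Description:
pAAV-BRX-eGFP-NLS is an adeno-associated virus transfer plasmid built on a pAAV backbone and intended for mammalian expression in vivo after packaging into AAV particles. In bacteria it is maintained through a high-copy ColE1/pUC-type origin and selected with ampicillin via the β-lactamase gene. An f1 phage origin is also present. The expression cassette lies between AAV2 inverted terminal repeats, which direct replication and encapsidation of the intervening DNA. The right-hand ITR is annotated in full, whereas only short fragments of the left-hand one were detected, which may simply reflect the difficulty of sequencing and annotating these repeats.

The payload is a transcriptional reporter of BMP–SMAD1 signalling. According to the record, expression is driven by a fourfold BMP response element (4xBRE), a SMAD1-responsive regulatory sequence. It is combined with a miniXon splicing cassette, and both parts were derived from earlier plasmids. Neither the BRE nor the miniXon element is annotated by name in the feature table. The table instead shows a synthetic poly(A) signal and a transcriptional pause site upstream, which typically insulate a reporter from read-through transcription. An SV40 early promoter segment follows, presumably serving as the basal promoter. The unannotated stretch before the reporter, which contains a short hit to a human protein fragment, presumably holds the miniXon sequence. The reporter is EGFP fused to three tandem SV40 nuclear localization signals, which concentrate fluorescence in the nucleus. It is followed by a WPRE to enhance transcript expression and a human growth hormone polyadenylation signal. The stated use is reading out BMP–SMAD1 transcriptional activity in vivo through nuclear green fluorescence.
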