Features (pLannotate 1.2.2; 21 found; start..end, strand, type, name):
      1..589     +  rep_origin     ori: high-copy-number ColE1/pMB1/pBR322/pUC origin of replication
    662..689     +  repeat_region  AAV2 ITR (fragment): inverted terminal repeat of adeno-associated virus serotype 2 inverted
    718..745     +  repeat_region  AAV2 ITR (fragment): inverted terminal repeat of adeno-associated virus serotype 2 inverted
    813..861     +  polyA_signal   poly(A) signal: synthetic polyadenylation signal
    875..966     +  misc_feature   pause site: RNA polymerase II transcriptional pause signal from the human α2 globin gene
   1084..1280    +  promoter       SV40 promoter: SV40 early promoter
   1779..1844    +  CDS            YS049_HUMAN (fragment): Experimental evidence at transcript level: Swiss-Prot protein existence level 2. From Homo sapiens (Human).
   1926..2639    +  CDS            EGFP: EGFP is a basic (constitutively fluorescent) green fluorescent protein published in 1996, derived from Aequorea victoria. It is reported to be a rapidly-maturing weak dimer with moderate acid sensitivity.
   2649..2669    +  CDS            SV40 NLS: nuclear localization signal of SV40 (simian virus 40) large T antigen
   2673..2693    +  CDS            SV40 NLS: nuclear localization signal of SV40 (simian virus 40) large T antigen
   2697..2717    +  CDS            SV40 NLS: nuclear localization signal of SV40 (simian virus 40) large T antigen
   2736..2760    +  misc_feature   MCS (fragment): pBluescript multiple cloning site
   2760..3348    +  misc_feature   WPRE: woodchuck hepatitis virus posttranscriptional regulatory element
   3380..3856    +  polyA_signal   hGH poly(A) signal: human growth hormone polyadenylation signal
   3896..4036    +  repeat_region  AAV2 ITR: inverted terminal repeat of adeno-associated virus serotype 2 inverted
   4041..4092    -  misc_feature   bom (fragment): basis of mobility region from pBR322
   4111..4566    +  rep_origin     f1 ori (sequence partly withheld): f1 bacteriophage origin of replication; arrow indicates direction of (+) strand synthesis
   4567..4616    -  misc_feature   bom (fragment): basis of mobility region from pBR322
   4718..4753    -  CDS            rop (fragment): Rop protein, which maintains plasmids at low copy number; rop
   4848..4952    +  promoter       AmpR promoter: bla
   4953..5813    +  CDS            AmpR: β-lactamase; bla; confers resistance to ampicillin, carbenicillin, and related antibiotics
>Addgene plasmid #217534 | pAAV-BRX-eGFP-NLS | addgene full sequence | sequence record 429604 | Addgene NGS Result
TTGAGATCCTTTTTTTCTGCGCGTAATCTGCTGCTTGCAAACAAAAAAACCACCGCTACCAGCGGTGGTT
TGTTTGCCGGATCAAGAGCTACCAACTCTTTTTCCGAAGGTAACTGGCTTCAGCAGAGCGCAGATACCAA
ATACTGTTCTTCTAGTGTAGCCGTAGTTAGGCCACCACTTCAAGAACTCTGTAGCACCGCCTACATACCT
CGCTCTGCTAATCCTGTTACCAGTGGCTGCTGCCAGTGGCGATAAGTCGTGTCTTACCGGGTTGGACTCA
AGACGATAGTTACCGGATAAGGCGCAGCGGTCGGGCTGAACGGGGGGTTCGTGCACACAGCCCAGCTTGG
AGCGAACGACCTACACCGAACTGAGATACCTACAGCGTGAGCTATGAGAAAGCGCCACGCTTCCCGAAGG
GAGAAAGGCGGACAGGTATCCGGTAAGCGGCAGGGTCGGAACAGGAGAGCGCACGAGGGAGCTTCCAGGG
GGAAACGCCTGGTATCTTTATAGTCCTGTCGGGTTTCGCCACCTCTGACTTGAGCGTCGATTTTTGTGAT
GCTCGTCAGGGGGGCGGAGCCTATGGAAAAACGCCAGCAACGCGGCCTTTTTACGGTTCCTGGCCTTTTG
CTGGCCTTTTGCTCACATGTCCTGCAGGCAGCTGCGCGCTCGCTCGCTCACTGAGGCCGCCCGGGCGTCG
GGCGACCTTTGGTCGCCCGGCCTCAGTGAGCGAGCGAGCGCGCAGAGAGGGAGTGGCCAACTCCATCACT
AGGGGTTCCTGCGGCCGCACGCGCCGTACTTGGAGCGGCCGCAATAAAATATCTTTATTTTCATTACATC
TGTGTGTTGGTTTTTTGTGTGAATCGATAGTACTAACATACGCTCTCCATCAAAACAAAACGAAACAAAA
CAAACTAGCAAAATAGGCTGTCCCCAGTGCAAGTGCAGGTGCCAGAACATTTCTCTATCGATAGGTACCG
GGCCTGGCGTCTAACGGTCTGAGGGCCTGGCGTCTAACGGTCTGAGGGCCTGGCGTCTAACGGTCTGAGG
GCCTGGCGTCTAACGGTCTGAAGATCTGCGATCTGCATCTCAATTAGTCAGCAACCATAGTCCCGCCCCT
AACTCCGCCCATCCCGCCCCTAACTCCGCCCAGTTCCGCCCATTCTCCGCCCCATCGCTGACTAATTTTT
TTTATTTATGCAGAGGCCGAGGCCGCCTCGGCCTCTGAGCTATTCCAGAAGTAGTGAGGAGGCTTTTTTG
GAGGCCTAGGCTTTTGCAAAAAGCTTGGCATTCCGGTAGCTGGTCGACTTATACGAAGTTATGCTAGCTT
GGCAATCCGGTACTGTTGGTAAATTTCTGTACAACTTAACCTTGCAGAGAGCCACTGGCATCAGCTTTGC
CATTCTTGGAAACTTTTCTGGTAAGTTCTCTCGTTACCATCTTTTGAAATTTTAAGTGAATTAATACATA
TCTTGCTTAGTCTCTTGTGCAGGAAATGTTTTCCATTTATGACAAAACAGGAATTGTGTGAAATTTCAAA
TATTGGATTAGGAAATACAAAGTTACTGAAAGTGAGGTACTAATGTTTATAAAATAAAAACTTTTTCTTG
CCATTTGCAGATTTAACATTTTTGAGTCAATCCAAGTGCCACCATGCAGGAGGTTCATGATTGTGTAGAG
TAAGACATAATTTTGTTGAGGTTTAACTCTGAATACTTAATGTGGTACTGAATACTTAATGTGGTACTGA
GAGGCAGCCTAACTGACCACACAGCATTCACGCCTGGCTAATTTTTGTATTTTTAGTAGAGACGGGGTTT
CACCATGGTGGCCAGGCTGGGTTCTGGTTGTTTATGATCTTTATTTTTTGGTGATCTAGGAACCAAACAA
CAAGAAATTGTTGTTTCCCGTGGGTAAGAGGATCTGTGAGCAAGGGCGAGGAGCTGTTCACCGGGGTGGT
GCCCATCCTGGTCGAGCTGGACGGCGACGTAAACGGCCACAAGTTCAGCGTGTCCGGCGAGGGCGAGGGC
GATGCCACCTACGGCAAGCTGACCCTGAAGTTCATCTGCACCACCGGCAAGCTGCCCGTGCCCTGGCCCA
CCCTCGTGACCACCCTGACCTACGGCGTGCAGTGCTTCAGCCGCTACCCCGACCACATGAAGCAGCACGA
CTTCTTCAAGTCCGCCATGCCCGAAGGCTACGTCCAGGAGCGCACCATCTTCTTCAAGGACGACGGCAAC
TACAAGACCCGCGCCGAGGTGAAGTTCGAGGGCGACACCCTGGTGAACCGCATCGAGCTGAAGGGCATCG
ACTTCAAGGAGGACGGCAACATCCTGGGGCACAAGCTGGAGTACAACTACAACAGCCACAACGTCTATAT
CATGGCCGACAAGCAGAAGAACGGCATCAAGGTGAACTTCAAGATCCGCCACAACATCGAGGACGGCAGC
GTGCAGCTCGCCGACCACTACCAGCAGAACACCCCCATCGGCGACGGCCCCGTGCTGCTGCCCGACAACC
ACTACCTGAGCACCCAGTCCGCCCTGAGCAAAGACCCCAACGAGAAGCGCGATCACATGGTCCTGCTGGA
GTTCGTGACCGCCGCCGGGATCACTCTCGGCATGGACGAGCTGTACAAGGGATCCGATCCAAAAAAGAAG
AGAAAGGTAGATCCAAAAAAGAAGAGAAAGGTAGATCCAAAAAAGAAGAGAAAGGTATGATCTAGAGGGC
CCTATGAATTCGATATCAAGCTTATCGATAATCAACCTCTGGATTACAAAATTTGTGAAAGATTGACTGG
TATTCTTAACTATGTTGCTCCTTTTACGCTATGTGGATACGCTGCTTTAATGCCTTTGTATCATGCTATT
GCTTCCCGTATGGCTTTCATTTTCTCCTCCTTGTATAAATCCTGGTTGCTGTCTCTTTATGAGGAGTTGT
GGCCCGTTGTCAGGCAACGTGGCGTGGTGTGCACTGTGTTTGCTGACGCAACCCCCACTGGTTGGGGCAT
TGCCACCACCTGTCAGCTCCTTTCCGGGACTTTCGCTTTCCCCCTCCCTATTGCCACGGCGGAACTCATC
GCCGCCTGCCTTGCCCGCTGCTGGACAGGGGCTCGGCTGTTGGGCACTGACAATTCCGTGGTGTTGTCGG
GGAAATCATCGTCCTTTCCTTGGCTGCTCGCCTATGTTGCCACCTGGATTCTGCGCGGGACGTCCTTCTG
CTACGTCCCTTCGGCCCTCAATCCAGCGGACCTTCCTTCCCGCGGCCTGCTGCCGGCTCTGCGGCCTCTT
CCGCGTCTTCGCCTTCGCCCTCAGACGAGTCGGATCTCCCTTTGGGCCGCCTCCCCGCATCGATACCGAG
CGCTGCTCGAGAGATCTACGGGTGGCATCCCTGTGACCCCTCCCCAGTGCCTCTCCTGGCCCTGGAAGTT
GCCACTCCAGTGCCCACCAGCCTTGTCCTAATAAAATTAAGTTGCATCATTTTGTCTGACTAGGTGTCCT
TCTATAATATTATGGGGTGGAGGGGGGTGGTATGGAGCAAGGGGCAAGTTGGGAAGACAACCTGTAGGGC
CTGCGGGGTCTATTGGGAACCAAGCTGGAGTGCAGTGGCACAATCTTGGCTCACTGCAATCTCCGCCTCC
TGGGTTCAAGCGATTCTCCTGCCTCAGCCTCCCGAGTTGTTGGGATTCCAGGCATGCATGACCAGGCTCA
GCTAATTTTTGTTTTTTTGGTAGAGACGGGGTTTCACCATATTGGCCAGGCTGGTCTCCAACTCCTAATC
TCAGGTGATCTACCCACCTTGGCCTCCCAAATTGCTGGGATTACAGGCGTGAACCACTGCTCCCTTCCCT
GTCCTTCTGATTTTGTAGGTAACCACGTGCGGACCGAGCGGCCGCAGGAACCCCTAGTGATGGAGTTGGC
CACTCCCTCTCTGCGCGCTCGCTCGCTCACTGAGGCCGGGCGACCAAAGGTCGCCCGACGCCCGGGCTTT
GCCCGGGCGGCCTCAGTGAGCGAGCGAGCGCGCAGCTGCCTGCAGGGGCGCCTGATGCGGTATTTTCTCC
TTACGCATCTGTGCGGTATTTCACACCGCATA
[95 nt withheld, positions 4093-4187]
T
[46 nt withheld, positions 4189-4234]
C
[141 nt withheld, positions 4236-4376]
CCTTTGACGTTGGAGTCCACGTTCTTT
[37 nt withheld, positions 4404-4440]
ACTCTATCTCGGGCTATTCTTTTGATTTATAAGGGATTTTGCCGATTTCGGTCTATTGGTTAAAAAATGA
GCTGATTTAACAAAAATTTAACGCGAATTTTAACAAAATATTAACGTTTACAATTTTATGGTGCACTCTC
AGTACAATCTGCTCTGATGCCGCATAGTTAAGCCAGCCCCGACACCCGCCAACACCCGCTGACGCGCCCT
GACGGGCTTGTCTGCTCCCGGCATCCGCTTACAGACAAGCTGTGACCGTCTCCGGGAGCTGCATGTGTCA
GAGGTTTTCACCGTCATCACCGAAACGCGCGAGACGAAAGGGCCTCGTGATACGCCTATTTTTATAGGTT
AATGTCATGATAATAATGGTTTCTTAGACGTCAGGTGGCACTTTTCGGGGAAATGTGCGCGGAACCCCTA
TTTGTTTATTTTTCTAAATACATTCAAATATGTATCCGCTCATGAGACAATAACCCTGATAAATGCTTCA
ATAATATTGAAAAAGGAAGAGTATGAGTATTCAACATTTCCGTGTCGCCCTTATTCCCTTTTTTGCGGCA
TTTTGCCTTCCTGTTTTTGCTCACCCAGAAACGCTGGTGAAAGTAAAAGATGCTGAAGATCAGTTGGGTG
CACGAGTGGGTTACATCGAACTGGATCTCAACAGCGGTAAGATCCTTGAGAGTTTTCGCCCCGAAGAACG
TTTTCCAATGATGAGCACTTTTAAAGTTCTGCTATGTGGCGCGGTATTATCCCGTATTGACGCCGGGCAA
GAGCAACTCGGTCGCCGCATACACTATTCTCAGAATGACTTGGTTGAGTACTCACCAGTCACAGAAAAGC
ATCTTACGGATGGCATGACAGTAAGAGAATTATGCAGTGCTGCCATAACCATGAGTGATAACACTGCGGC
CAACTTACTTCTGACAACGATCGGAGGACCGAAGGAGCTAACCGCTTTTTTGCACAACATGGGGGATCAT
GTAACTCGCCTTGATCGTTGGGAACCGGAGCTGAATGAAGCCATACCAAACGACGAGCGTGACACCACGA
TGCCTGTAGCAATGGCAACAACGTTGCGCAAACTATTAACTGGCGAACTACTTACTCTAGCTTCCCGGCA
ACAATTAATAGACTGGATGGAGGCGGATAAAGTTGCAGGACCACTTCTGCGCTCGGCCCTTCCGGCTGGC
TGGTTTATTGCTGATAAATCTGGAGCCGGTGAGCGTGGGTCTCGCGGTATCATTGCAGCACTGGGGCCAG
ATGGTAAGCCCTCCCGTATCGTAGTTATCTACACGACGGGGAGTCAGGCAACTATGGATGAACGAAATAG
ACAGATCGCTGAGATAGGTGCCTCACTGATTAAGCATTGGTAACTGTCAGACCAAGTTTACTCATATATA
CTTTAGATTGATTTAAAACTTCATTTTTAATTTAAAAGGATCTAGGTGAAGATCCTTTTTGATAATCTCA
TGACCAAAATCCCTTAACGTGAGTTTTCGTTCCACTGAGCGTCAGACCCCGTAGAAAAGATCAAAGGATC
TTC
